>Addgene plasmid #48037 | pAGM8031 | depositor full sequence | sequence record 69037 | Full Sequence
GTGATCCGTTTAAACTATCAGTGTTTGACAGGATATATTGGCGGGTAAACCTAAGAGAAAAGAGCGTTTA
TTAGAATAATCGGATATTTAAAAGGGCGTGAAAAGGTTTATCCGTTCGTCCATTTGTATGTGCCAGCCGC
CTTTGCGACGCTCACCGGGCTGGTTGCCCTCGCCGCTGGGCTGGCGGCCGTCTATGGCCCTGCAAACGCG
CCAGAAACGCCGTCGAAGCCGTGTGCGAGACACCGCGGCCGCCGGCGTTGTGGATACCTCGCGGAAAACT
TGGCCCTCACTGACAGATGAGGGGCGGACGTTGACACTTGAGGGGCCGACTCACCCGGCGCGGCGTTGAC
AGATGAGGGGCAGGCTCGATTTCGGCCGGCGACGTGGAGCTGGCCAGCCTCGCAAATCGGCGAAAACGCC
TGATTTTACGCGAGTTTCCCACAGATGATGTGGACAAGCCTGGGGATAAGTGCCCTGCGGTATTGACACT
TGAGGGGCGCGACTACTGACAGATGAGGGGCGCGATCCTTGACACTTGAGGGGCAGAGTGCTGACAGATG
AGGGGCGCACCTATTGACATTTGAGGGGCTGTCCACAGGCAGAAAATCCAGCATTTGCAAGGGTTTCCGC
CCGTTTTTCGGCCACCGCTAACCTGTCTTTTAACCTGCTTTTAAACCAATATTTATAAACCTTGTTTTTA
ACCAGGGCTGCGCCCTGTGCGCGTGACCGCGCACGCCGAAGGGGGGTGCCCCCCCTTCTCGAACCCTCCC
GGCCCGCTAACGCGGGCCTCCCATCCCCCCAGGGGCTGCGCCCCTCGGCCGCGAACGGCCTCACCCCAAA
AATGGCAGCGCTGGCCAATTCCCGAGGCACGAACCCAGTGGACATAAGCCTGTTCGGTTCGTAAGCTGTA
ATGCAAGTAGCGTATGCGCTCACGCAACTGGTCCAGAACCTTGACCGAACGCAGCGGTGGTAACGGCGCA
GTGGCGGTTTTCATGGCTTGTTATGACTGTTTTTTTGGGGTACAGTCTATGCCTCGGGCATCCAAGCAGC
AAGCGCGTTACGCCGTGGGTCGATGTTTGATGTTATGGAGCAGCAACGATGTTACGCAGCAGGGCAGTCG
CCCTAAAACAAAGTTAAACATCATGGGGGAAGCGGTGATCGCCGAAGTATCGACTCAACTATCAGAGGTA
GTTGGCGTCATCGAGCGCCATCTCGAACCGACGTTGCTGGCCGTACATTTGTACGGCTCCGCAGTGGATG
GCGGCCTGAAGCCACACAGCGATATTGATTTGCTGGTTACGGTGACCGTAAGGCTTGATGAAACAACGCG
GCGAGCTTTGATCAACGACCTTTTGGAAACTTCGGCTTCCCCTGGAGAGAGCGAGATTCTCCGCGCTGTA
GAAGTCACCATTGTTGTGCACGACGACATCATTCCGTGGCGTTATCCAGCTAAGCGCGAACTGCAATTTG
GAGAATGGCAGCGCAATGACATTCTTGCAGGTATCTTCGAGCCAGCCACGATCGACATTGATCTGGCTAT
CTTGCTGACAAAAGCAAGAGAACATAGCGTTGCCTTGGTAGGTCCAGCGGCGGAGGAACTCTTTGATCCG
GTTCCTGAACAGGATCTATTTGAGGCGCTAAATGAAACCTTAACGCTATGGAACTCGCCGCCCGACTGGG
CTGGCGATGAGCGAAATGTAGTGCTTACGTTGTCCCGCATTTGGTACAGCGCAGTAACCGGCAAAATCGC
GCCGAAGGATGTCGCTGCCGACTGGGCAATGGAGCGCCTGCCGGCCCAGTATCAGCCCGTCATACTTGAA
GCTAGACAGGCTTATCTTGGACAAGAAGAAGATCGCTTGGCCTCGCGCGCAGATCAGTTGGAAGAATTTG
TCCATTACGTGAAAGGCGAGATCACCAAGGTAGTCGGCAAATAATGTCTAGCTAGAAATTCGTTCAAGCC
GACGCCGCTTCGCGGCGCGGCTTAACTCAAGCGTTAGATGCACTAAGCACATAATTGCTCACAGCCAAAC
TATCAGGTCAAGTCTGCTTTTATTATTTTTAAGCGTGCATAATAAGCCCTACACAAATTGGGAGATATAT
CATGCTGTCAGACCAAGTTTACTCATATATACTTTAGATTGATTTAAAACTTCATTTTTAATTTAAAAGG
ATCTAGGTGAAGATCCTTTTTGATAATCTCATGACCAAAATCCCTTAACGTGAGTTTTCGTTCCACTGAG
CGTCAGACCCCGTAGAAAAGATCAAAGGATCTTCTTGAGATCCTTTTTTTCTGCGCGTAATCTGCTGCTT
GCAAACAAAAAAACCACCGCTACCAGCGGTGGTTTGTTTGCCGGATCAAGAGCTACCAACTCTTTTTCCG
AAGGTAACTGGCTTCAGCAGAGCGCAGATACCAAATACTGTCCTTCTAGTGTAGCCGTAGTTAGGCCACC
ACTTCAAGAACTCTGTAGCACCGCCTACATACCTCGCTCTGCTAATCCTGTTACCAGTGGCTGCTGCCAG
TGGCGATAAGTCGTGTCTTACCGGGTTGGACTCAAGACGATAGTTACCGGATAAGGCGCAGCGGTCGGGC
TGAACGGGGGGTTCGTGCACACAGCCCAGCTTGGAGCGAACGACCTACACCGAACTGAGATACCTACAGC
GTGAGCTATGAGAAAGCGCCACGCTTCCCGAAGGGAGAAAGGCGGACAGGTATCCGGTAAGCGGCAGGGT
CGGAACAGGAGAGCGCACGAGGGAGCTTCCAGGGGGAAACGCCTGGTATCTTTATAGTCCTGTCGGGTTT
CGCCACCTCTGACTTGAGCGTCGATTTTTGTGATGCTCGTCAGGGGGGCGGAGCCTATGGAAAAACGCCA
GCAACGCGGCCTTTTTACGGTTCCTGGCAGATCCTAGATGTGGCGCAACGATGCCGGCGACAAGCAGGAG
CGCACCGACTTCTTCCGCATCAAGTGTTTTGGCTCTCAGGCCGAGGCCCACGGCAAGTATTTGGGCAAGG
GGTCGCTGGTATTCGTGCAGGGCAAGATTCGGAATACCAAGTACGAGAAGGACGGCCAGACGGTCTACGG
GACCGACTTCATTGCCGATAAGGTGGATTATCTGGACACCAAGGCACCAGGCGGGTCAAATCAGGAATAA
GGGCACATTGCCCCGGCGTGAGTCGGGGCAATCCCGCAAGGAGGGTGAATGAATCGGACGTTTGACCGGA
AGGCATACAGGCAAGAACTGATCGACGCGGGGTTTTCCGCCGAGGATGCCGAAACCATCGCAAGCCGCAC
CGTCATGCGTGCGCCCCGCGAAACCTTCCAGTCCGTCGGCTCGATGGTCCAGCAAGCTACGGCCAAGATC
GAGCGCGACAGCGTGCAACTGGCTCCCCCTGCCCTGCCCGCGCCATCGGCCGCCGTGGAGCGTTCGCGTC
GTCTTGAACAGGAGGCGGCAGGTTTGGCGAAGTCGATGACCATCGACACGCGAGGAACTATGACGACCAA
GAAGCGAAAAACCGCCGGCGAGGACCTGGCAAAACAGGTCAGCGAGGCCAAGCAGGCCGCGTTGCTGAAA
CACACGAAGCAGCAGATCAAGGAAATGCAGCTTTCCTTGTTCGATATTGCGCCGTGGCCGGACACGATGC
GAGCGATGCCAAACGACACGGCCCGCTCTGCCCTGTTCACCACGCGCAACAAGAAAATCCCGCGCGAGGC
GCTGCAAAACAAGGTCATTTTCCACGTCAACAAGGACGTGAAGATCACCTACACCGGCGTCGAGCTGCGG
GCCGACGATGACGAACTGGTGTGGCAGCAGGTGTTGGAGTACGCGAAGCGCACCCCTATCGGCGAGCCGA
TCACCTTCACGTTCTACGAGCTTTGCCAGGACCTGGGCTGGTCGATCAATGGCCGGTATTACACGAAGGC
CGAGGAATGCCTGTCGCGCCTACAGGCGACGGCGATGGGCTTCACGTCCGACCGCGTTGGGCACCTGGAA
TCGGTGTCGCTGCTGCACCGCTTCCGCGTCCTGGACCGTGGCAAGAAAACGTCCCGTTGCCAGGTCCTGA
TCGACGAGGAAATCGTCGTGCTGTTTGCTGGCGACCACTACACGAAATTCATATGGGAGAAGTACCGCAA
GCTGTCGCCGACGGCCCGACGGATGTTCGACTATTTCAGCTCGCACCGGGAGCCGTACCCGCTCAAGCTG
GAAACCTTCCGCCTCATGTGCGGATCGGATTCCACCCGCGTGAAGAAGTGGCGCGAGCAGGTCGGCGAAG
CCTGCGAAGAGTTGCGAGGCAGCGGCCTGGTGGAACACGCCTGGGTCAATGATGACCTGGTGCATTGCAA
ACGCTAGGGCCTTGTGGGGTCAGTTCCGGCTGGGGGTTCAGCAGCCCCTGCTCGGATCTGTTGGACCGGA
CAGTAGTCATGGTTGATGGGCTGCCTGTATCGAGTGGTGATTTTGTGCCGAGCTGCCGGTCGGGGAGCTG
TTGGCTGGCTGGTGGCAGGATATATTGTGGTGTAAACAAATTGACGCTTAGACAACTTAATAACACATTG
CGGACGTTTTTAATGTACTGGGGTTGAACACTCTGTGGGTCTCATGCCTTGTCTTCGCAGCTGGCACGAC
AGGTTTCCCGACTGGAAAGCGGGCAGTGAGCGCAACGCAATTAATGTGAGTTAGCTCACTCATTAGGCAC
CCCAGGCTTTACACTTTATGCTTCCGGCTCGTATGTTGTGTGGAATTGTGAGCGGATAACAATTTCACAC
AGGAAACAGCTATGACCATGATTACGCCAAGCTTGCATGCCTGCAGGTCGACTCTAGAGGATCCCCGGGT
ACCGAGCTCGAATTCACTGGCCGTCGTTTTACAACGTCGTGACTGGGAAAACCCTGGCGTTACCCAACTT
AATCGCCTTGCAGCACATCCCCCTTTCGCCAGCTGGCGTAATAGCGAAGAGGCCCGCACCGATCGCCCTT
CCCAACAGTTGCGCAGCCTGAATGGCGAATGGCGCCTGATGCGGTATTTTCTCCTTACGCATCTGTGCGG
TATTTCACACCGCATATGGTGCACTCTCAGTACAATCTGCTCTGATGCCGCATAGTTAAGCCAGCCCCGA
CACCCGCCAACACCCGCTGACGCGCCCTGACGGGCTTGTCTGCTCCCGGCATCCGCTTACAGACAAGCTG
TGAGAAGACAAGGGACACGAA
Features (pLannotate 1.2.2; 15 found; start..end, strand, type, name):
     26..50      +  misc_feature   RB T-DNA repeat: right border repeat from nopaline C58 T-DNA
    147..778     +  rep_origin     oriV: incP origin of replication
    881..904     +  promoter       Pc promoter (fragment): intI1 (promoter lies within the coding sequence); class 1 integron promoter
   1080..1136    +  CDS            GmR (fragment): gentamycin acetyltransferase; aacC1; confers resistance to gentamycin
   1147..1934    +  CDS            SmR (fragment): aminoglycoside adenylyltransferase (Murphy, 1985); aadA; confers resistance to spectinomycin and streptomycin
   2275..2863    +  rep_origin     ori: high-copy-number ColE1/pMB1/pBR322/pUC origin of replication
   3199..4344    +  CDS            trfA: TRFA_ECOLX - Experimental evidence at protein level: Swiss-Prot protein existence level 1. Also involved in plasmid copy number control, promoting intermolecular coupling of protein bound iterons at oriV, which inhibits replication initiation. From Escherichia coli.
   4493..4517    +  misc_feature   LB T-DNA repeat: left border repeat from nopaline C58 T-DNA
   4607..4649    +  CDS            lacI (fragment): lac repressor; lacI; The lac repressor binds to the lac operator to inhibit transcription in E. coli. This inhibition can be relieved by adding lactose or isopropyl-β-D-thiogalactopyranoside (IPTG).
   4662..4683    +  protein_bind   CAP binding site: CAP binding activates transcription in the presence of cAMP. E. coli catabolite activator protein
   4698..4728    +  promoter       lac promoter: promoter for the E. coli lac operon
   4736..4752    +  protein_bind   lac operator: The lac repressor binds to the lac operator to inhibit transcription in E. coli. This inhibition can be relieved by adding lactose or isopropyl-β-D-thiogalactopyranoside (IPTG). lac repressor encoded by lacI
   4789..4845    -  misc_feature   MCS: pUC18/19 multiple cloning site
   4842..4999    +  CDS            lacZα (fragment): LacZα fragment of β-galactosidase; lacZ fragment
   5005..5104    -  misc_feature   bom (fragment): basis of mobility region from pBR322
