[The description below was written by a language model from this plasmid's Addgene catalogue record and pLannotate feature annotations shown in this document.]
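Description:
pAGM8031 is an empty level M cloning vector from a modular cloning (MoClo) system for standardized assembly of multigene constructs. It also serves as a binary vector for Agrobacterium-mediated T-DNA delivery into plant cells. The backbone is described as self-made and derived from pBIN19 and pUC19. The record lists a backbone size of 4,604 bp, whereas the annotated full sequence is 5,201 nt. The difference is plausibly the replaceable lacZα cassette, although the record does not say so.

The plasmid replicates in two hosts. A high-copy ColE1/pUC-type origin supports propagation in E. coli, while the incP oriV together with its trfA replication initiator gene gives the broad-host-range replication needed for maintenance in Agrobacterium. Selection is by spectinomycin through an aadA (SmR) aminoglycoside adenylyltransferase gene. This gene lies downstream of fragments of a class 1 integron Pc promoter and a residual piece of a gentamicin resistance gene. A partial bom element from pBR322 is also annotated.

On the circular map, the nopaline-type left and right T-DNA border repeats flank the cloning region. That region holds a lacZα cassette made up of the CAP binding site, lac promoter and operator, pUC multiple cloning site and lacZα fragment. LacZα is listed as the selectable marker, so replacing the cassette with assembled inserts allows blue/white screening, with correct assemblies expected to give white colonies. There is no insert or plant expression element in the vector as deposited, and the feature table does not annotate the type IIS restriction sites or fusion overhangs used for assembly. The vector is typically used as a destination for combining several transcription units into a multigene T-DNA for plant transformation or transient expression.
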