Addgene plasmid #48037: pAGM8031
Purpose: (Empty Backbone)
Depositing lab: Sylvestre Marillonnet. Depositing organization: Leibniz Institute of Plant Biochemistry (IPB). Publication: A modular cloning system for standardized assembly of multigene constructs. Weber E, Engler C, Gruetzner R, Werner S, Marillonnet S. PLoS One. 2011 Feb 18;6(2):e16765. doi: 10.1371/journal.pone.0016765. PubMed 21364738.
Backbone
  Vector backbone: derived from pBIN19 and pUC19
  Backbone manufacturer: self-made
  Backbone size (bp): 4604
  Vector type: Unspecified
  Selectable markers: LacZ alpha
Growth in bacteria
  Bacterial resistance: Spectinomycin, 50 μg/mL
  Growth temperature: 37°C
  Growth strain: DH10B
  Copy number: High Copy
Gene/Insert
  Gene/Insert name: None
Terms and licenses: Academic/Nonprofit Terms; Industry Terms: Not Available to Industry
Depositor comments: level M cloning vector, replicates in E.coli and Agrobacterium, binary vector for Agrobacterium T-DNA delivery to plant cells
How to cite: pAGM8031 was a gift from Sylvestre Marillonnet (Addgene plasmid # 48037 ; http://n2t.net/addgene:48037 ; RRID:Addgene_48037)
