>Addgene plasmid #48037 | pAGM8031 | addgene partial sequence | sequence record 74202 | LB-F1 5'-gtggtgtaaacaaattgacgc-3'
CATTGCGGACGTTTTTAATGTACTGGGGTTGAACACTCTGTGGGTCTCATGCCTTGTCTTCGCAGCTGGC
ACGACAGGTTTCCCGACTGGAAAGCGGGCAGTGAGCGCAACGCAATTAATGTGAGTTAGCTCACTCATTA
GGCACCCCAGGCTTTACACTTTATGCTTCCGGCTCGTATGTTGTGTGGAATTGTGAGCGGATAACAATTT
CACACAGGAAACAGCTATGACCATGATTACGCCAAGCTTGCATGCCTGCAGGTCGACTCTAGAGGATCCC
CGGGTACCGAGCTCGAATTCACTGGCCGTCGTTTTACAACGTCGTGACTGGGAAAACCCTGGCGTTACCC
AACTTAATCGCCTTGCAGCACATCCCCCTTTCGCCAGCTGGCGTAATAGCGAAGAGGCCCGCACCGATCG
CCCTTCCCAACAGTTGCGCAGCCTGAATGGCGAATGGCGCCTGATGCGGTATTTTCTCCTTACGCATCTG
TGCGGTATTTCACACCGCATATGGTGCACTCTCAGTACAATCTGCTCTGATGCCGCATAGTTAAGCCAGC
CCCGACACCCGCCAACACCCGCTGACGCGCCCTGACGGGCTTGTCTGCTCCCGGCATCCGCTTACAGACA
AGCTGTGAGAAGACAAGGGACACGAAGTGATCCGTTTAAACTATCAGTGTTTGACAGGATATATTGGCGG
GTAAACCTAAGAGAAAAGAGCGTTTATTAGAATAATCGGATATTTAAAAGGGCGTGAAAAGGTTTATCCG
TTCGTCCATTTGTATGTGCCAGCCGCCTTTGCGACGCTCACCGGGCTGGTTGCCCTCGCCGCTGGGCTGG
CGGCCGTCTATGGCCCTGCAAACGCGCCAGAAACGCCGTCGAAGCCGTGTGCGAGACACCGCGGCCGCCG
GCGTTGTGGATACCTCGCGGAAAACTTGGCCCTCACTGACAGATGAGGGGCGGACGTTGACACTTGAGGG
GCCGACTCACCCG
